Addgene plasmid #91990: MSCV-Puro-FH-AGO2-S834A
Purpose: Expresses FLAG-HA-AGO2 (S834A)
Depositing lab: Joshua Mendell. Depositing organization: University of Texas Southwestern Medical Center. Publication: An Argonaute phosphorylation cycle promotes microRNA-mediated silencing. Golden RJ, Chen B, Li T, Braun J, Manjunath H, Chen X, Wu J, Schmid V, Chang TC, Kopp F, Ramirez-Martinez A, Tagliabracci VS, Chen ZJ, Xie Y, Mendell JT. Nature. 2017 Feb 9;542(7640):197-202. doi: 10.1038/nature21025. Epub 2017 Jan 23. PubMed 28114302.
Backbone
  Vector backbone: pMSCV-Puro
  Backbone manufacturer: Clontech
  Vector type: Mammalian Expression, Retroviral
  Selectable markers: Puromycin
Growth in bacteria
  Bacterial resistance: Ampicillin, 100 μg/mL
  Growth temperature: 37°C
  Growth strain: NEB Stable
  Copy number: Unknown
Gene/Insert
  Gene/Insert name: AGO2
  Species: H. sapiens (human)
  Mutation: S834A
  Entrez Gene: AGO2 (a.k.a. CASC7, EIF2C2, LESKRES, LINC00980, PPD, Q10)
  Tag / fusion protein: FLAG-HA (N terminal on insert)
  Cloning method: Restriction Enzyme; 5′ cloning site Unknown (unknown if destroyed); 3′ cloning site Unknown (unknown if destroyed)
Resource information
  A portion of this plasmid was derived from a plasmid made by: The parental AGO2 sequence used for this construct was amplified from a Thomas Tuschl lab plasmid (Addgene plasmid # 10822).
Terms and licenses: Academic/Nonprofit Terms; Industry Terms: Not Available to Industry
How to cite: MSCV-Puro-FH-AGO2-S834A was a gift from Joshua Mendell (Addgene plasmid # 91990 ; http://n2t.net/addgene:91990 ; RRID:Addgene_91990)
