[The description below was written by a language model from this plasmid's Addgene catalogue record and pLannotate feature annotations shown in this document.]
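Description:
MSCV-Puro-FH-AGO2-S834A is a murine stem cell virus (MSCV)-based gammaretroviral expression vector built on the commercial pMSCV-Puro backbone and used to deliver an epitope-tagged human Argonaute 2 point mutant into mammalian cells. The roughly 8.9 kb plasmid is maintained in E. coli through a high-copy ColE1/pUC-type origin and a β-lactamase gene conferring ampicillin resistance. The remaining bacterial annotations (lac promoter/operator, and fragments of lacI, lacZα, rop, bom and a tetracycline resistance gene) are non-functional remnants of the backbone's cloning history.

The retroviral cassette is flanked by 5′ and 3′ long terminal repeats. Downstream of the 5′ LTR lie the Ψ packaging signal and a truncated, start-codon-less gag segment, which together allow efficient encapsidation of the vector RNA when gag, pol and env are supplied in trans by a packaging cell line. No separate promoter is annotated upstream of the insert, so the AGO2 open reading frame is presumably transcribed from the 5′ LTR, as is standard for this backbone. The insert encodes human AGO2, the core RISC component that binds microRNA or siRNA guides, with an N-terminal FLAG-HA tandem tag (only a FLAG fragment is called in the feature table) and an S834A substitution that replaces a serine with non-phosphorylatable alanine. A mouse PGK promoter then drives puromycin N-acetyltransferase, allowing selection of stably transduced cells.

The tag permits detection and affinity purification of the mutant protein. The associated publication concerns an Argonaute phosphorylation cycle in microRNA-mediated silencing, which suggests the construct serves as a phospho-site mutant for comparison with wild-type AGO2, although the record states its purpose only as expression of the tagged mutant.
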