Features (pLannotate 1.2.2; 20 found; start..end, strand, type, name):
    579..920     +  misc_feature   MESV Ψ: packaging signal of murine embryonic stem cell virus
    987..1403    +  CDS            gag (truncated): truncated Moloney murine leukemia virus (MMLV) gag gene lacking the start codon
   1443..1463    +  CDS            FLAG (fragment): FLAG® epitope tag, followed by an enterokinase cleavage site
   1500..4076    +  CDS            AGO2 (sequence partly withheld): AGO2_HUMAN - Also known as EIF2C2. Experimental evidence at protein level: Swiss-Prot protein existence level 1. Required for RNA-mediated gene silencing (RNAi) by the RNA- induced silencing complex (RISC). The 'minimal RISC' appears to include AGO2 bound to a short guide RNA such as a microRNA (miRNA) or short interfering RNA (siRNA). These guide RNAs direct RISC to complementary mRNAs that are targets for RISC-mediated gene silencing. The precise mechanism of gene silencing depends on the degree of complementarity between the miRNA or siRNA and its target. Binding of RISC to a perfectly comp
   4090..4577    +  promoter       PGK promoter: mouse phosphoglycerate kinase 1 promoter
   4598..5197    +  CDS            PuroR: puromycin N-acetyltransferase; pac from Streptomyces alboniger; confers resistance to puromycin
   5297..5811    +  LTR            3' LTR: 3' long terminal repeat from murine embryonic stem cell virus
   5973..5989    -  protein_bind   lac operator: The lac repressor binds to the lac operator to inhibit transcription in E. coli. This inhibition can be relieved by adding lactose or isopropyl-β-D-thiogalactopyranoside (IPTG). lac repressor encoded by lacI
   5997..6027    -  promoter       lac promoter: promoter for the E. coli lac operon
   6042..6063    -  protein_bind   CAP binding site: CAP binding activates transcription in the presence of cAMP. E. coli catabolite activator protein
   6076..6168    -  CDS            lacI (fragment): lac repressor; lacI; The lac repressor binds to the lac operator to inhibit transcription in E. coli. This inhibition can be relieved by adding lactose or isopropyl-β-D-thiogalactopyranoside (IPTG).
   6351..6939    -  rep_origin     ori: high-copy-number ColE1/pMB1/pBR322/pUC origin of replication
   7110..7970    -  CDS            AmpR: β-lactamase; bla; confers resistance to ampicillin, carbenicillin, and related antibiotics
   7971..8075    -  promoter       AmpR promoter: bla
   8170..8205    +  CDS            rop (fragment): Rop protein, which maintains plasmids at low copy number; rop
   8307..8406    +  misc_feature   bom (fragment): basis of mobility region from pBR322
   8412..8561    -  CDS            lacZα (fragment): LacZα fragment of β-galactosidase; lacZ fragment
   8561..8762    -  CDS            TcR (fragment): tetracycline efflux protein; tet; confers resistance to tetracycline
   8763..8861    +  CDS            env (fragment): murine leukemia virus gPr80 envelope polyprotein precursor; env; proteolytically cleaved into gp70SU and p15TM subunits
   8903..515     +  LTR            5' LTR (across the origin): 5' long terminal repeat from murine embryonic stem cell virus
>Addgene plasmid #91990 | MSCV-Puro-FH-AGO2-S834A | addgene full sequence | sequence record 180579 | Addgene NGS Result
TGAAAGACCCCACCTGTAGGTTTGGCAAGCTAGCTTAAGTAACGCCATTTTGCAAGGCATGGAAAATACA
TAACTGAGAATAGAGAAGTTCAGATCAAGGTTAGGAACAGAGAGACAGCAGAATATGGGCCAAACAGGAT
ATCTGTGGTAAGCAGTTCCTGCCCCGGCTCAGGGCCAAGAACAGATGGTCCCCAGATGCGGTCCCGCCCT
CAGCAGTTTCTAGAGAACCATCAGATGTTTCCAGGGTGCCCCAAGGACCTGAAATGACCCTGTGCCTTAT
TTGAACTAACCAATCAGTTCGCTTCTCGCTTCTGTTCGCGCGCTTCTGCTCCCCGAGCTCAATAAAAGAG
CCCACAACCCCTCACTCGGCGCGCCAGTCCTCCGATAGACTGCGTCGCCCGGGTACCCGTATTCCCAATA
AAGCCTCTTGCTGTTTGCATCCGAATCGTGGACTCGCTGATCCTTGGGAGGGTCTCCTCAGATTGATTGA
CTGCCCACCTCGGGGGTCTTTCATTTGGAGGTTCCACCGAGATTTGGAGACCCCTGCCCAGGGACCACCG
ACCCCCCCGCCGGGAGGTAAGCTGGCCAGCGGTCGTTTCGTGTCTGTCTCTGTCTTTGTGCGTGTTTGTG
CCGGCATCTAATGTTTGCGCCTGCGTCTGTACTAGTTAGCTAACTAGCTCTGTATCTGGCGGACCCGTGG
TGGAACTGACGAGTTCTGAACACCCGGCCGCAACCCTGGGAGACGTCCCAGGGACTTTGGGGGCCGTTTT
TGTGGCCCGACCTGAGGAAGGGAGTCGATGTGGAATCCGACCCCGTCAGGATATGTGGTTCTGGTAGGAG
ACGAGAACCTAAAACAGTTCCCGCCTCCGTCTGAATTTTTGCTTTCGGTTTGGAACCGAAGCCGCGCGTC
TTGTCTGCTGCAGCGCTGCAGCATCGTTCTGTGTTGTCTCTGTCTGACTGTGTTTCTGTATTTGTCTGAA
AATTAGGGCCAGACTGTTACCACTCCCTTAAGTTTGACCTTAGGTCACTGGAAAGATGTCGAGCGGATCG
CTCACAACCAGTCGGTAGATGTCAAGAAGAGACGTTGGGTTACCTTCTGCTCTGCAGAATGGCCAACCTT
TAACGTCGGATGGCCGCGAGACGGCACCTTTAACCGAGACCTCATCACCCAGGTTAAGATCAAGGTCTTT
TCACCTGGCCCGCATGGACACCCAGACCAGGTCCCCTACATCGTGACCTGGGAAGCCTTGGCTTTTGACC
CCCCTCCCTGGGTCAAGCCCTTTGTACACCCTAAGCCTCCGCCTCCTCTTCCTCCATCCGCCCCGTCTCT
CCCCCTTGAACCTCCTCGTTCGACCCCGCCTCGATCCTCCCTTTATCCAGCCCTCACTCCTTCTCTAGGC
GCCGGAATTAGATCTCTCGAGGTTAACGAATTCGCCATGGACTACAAGGACGACGATGACAAGTACCCTT
ATGACGTGCCCGATTACGCTAGCGGCCGCATGTACTCGGGAGCCGGCCCCGCACTTGCACCTCCTGCGCC
GCCGCCCCCCATCCAAGGATATGCCTTCAAGCCTCCACCTAGACCCGACTTTGGGACCTCCGGGAGAACA
ATCAAATTACAGGCCAATTTCTTCGAAATGGACATCCCCAAAATTGACATCTATCATTATGAATTGGATA
TCAAGCCAGAGAAGTGCCCGAGGAGAGTTAACAGGGAAATCGTGGAACACATGGTCCAGCACTTTAAAAC
ACAGATCTTTGGGGATCGGAAGCCCGTGTTTGACGGCAGGAAGAATCTATACACAGCCATGCCCCTTCCG
ATTGGGAGGGACAAGGTGGAGCTGGAGGTCACGCTGCCAGGAGAAGGCAAGGATCGCATCTTCAAGGTGT
CCATCAAGTGGGTGTCCTGCGTGAGCTTGCAGGCGTTACACGATGCACTTTCAGGGCGGCTGCCCAGCGT
CCCTTTTGAGACGATCCAGGCCCTGGACGTGGTCATGAGGCACTTGCCATCCATGAGGTACACCCCCGTG
GGCCGCTCCTTCTTCACCGCGTCCGAAGGCTGCTCTAACCCTCTTGGCGGGGGCCGAGAAGTGTGGTTTG
GCTTCCATCAGTCCGTCCGGCCTTCTCTCTGGAAAATGATGCTGAATATTGATGTGTCAGCAACAGCGTT
TTACAAGGCACAGCCAGTAATCGAGTTTGTTTGTGAAGTTTTGGATTTTAAAAGTATTGAAGAACAACAA
AAACCTCTGACAGATTCCCAAAGGGTAAAGTTTACCAAAGAAATTAAAGGTCTAAAGGTGGAGATAACGC
ACTGTGGGCAGATGAAGAGGAAGTACCGTGTCTGCAATGTGACCCGGCGGCCCGCCAGTCACCAAACATT
CCCGCTGCAGCAGGAGAGCGGGCAGACGGTGGAGTGCACGGTGGCCCAGTATTTCAAGGACAGGCACAAG
TTGGTTCTGCGCTACCCCCACCTCCCATGTTTACAAGTCGGACAGGAGCAGAAACACACCTACCTTCCCC
TGGAGGTCTGTAACATTGTGGCAGGACAAAGATGTATTAAAAAATTAACGGACAATCAGACCTCAACCAT
GATCAGAGCGACTGCTAGGTCGGCGCCCGATCGGCAAGAAGAGATTAGCAAATTGATGCGAAGTGCAAGT
TTCAACACAGATCCATACGTCCGTGAATTTGGAATCATGGTCAAAGATGAGATGACAGACGTGACTGGGC
GGGTGCTGCAGCCGCCCTCCATCCTCTACGGGGGCAGGAATAAAGCTATTGCGACCCCTGTCCAGGGCGT
CTGGGACATGCGGAAC
[405 nt withheld, positions 2817-3221]
AACAACATCCTGCTGCCCCAGGGCAGGCCGCCGGTGTTCCAGCAGCCCGTCATCTTTCTGGGAGCAGACG
TCACTCACCCCCCCGCCGGGGATGGGAAGAAGCCCTCCATTGCCGCCGTGGTGGGCAGCATGGACGCCCA
CCCCAATCGCTACTGCGCCACCGTGCGCGTGCAGCAGCACCGGCAGGAGATCATACAAGACCTGGCCGCC
ATGGTCCGCGAGCTCCTCATCCAGTTCTACAAGTCCACGCGCTTCAAGCCCACCCGCATCATCTTCTACC
GCGACGGTGTCTCTGAAGGCCAGTTCCAGCAGGTTCTCCACCACGAGTTGCTGGCCATCCGTGAGGCCTG
TATCAAGCTAGAAAAAGACTACCAGCCCGGGATCACCTTCATCGTGGTGCAGAAGAGGCACCACACCCGG
CTCTTCTGCACTGACAAGAACGAGCGGGTTGGGAAAAGTGGAAACATTCCAGCAGGCACGACTGTGGACA
CGAAAATCACCCACCCCACCGAGTTCGACTTCTACCTGTGTAGTCACGCTGGCATCCAGGGGACAAGCAG
GCCTTCGCACTATCACGTCCTCTGGGACGACAATCGTTTCTCCTCTGATGAGCTGCAGATCCTAACCTAC
CAGCTGTGTCACACCTACGTGCGCTGCACACGCTCCGTGTCCATCCCAGCGCCAGCATACTACGCTCACC
TGGTGGCCTTCCGGGCCAGGTACCACCTGGTGGATAAGGAACATGACAGTGCTGAAGGAAGCCATACCTC
TGGGCAGGCTAACGGGCGAGACCACCAAGCACTGGCCAAGGCGGTCCAGGTTCACCAAGACACTCTGCGC
ACCATGTACTTTGCTTGAGAATTCTACCGGGTAGGGGAGGCGCTTTTCCCAAGGCAGTCTGGAGCATGCG
CTTTAGCAGCCCCGCTGGGCACTTGGCGCTACACAAGTGGCCTCTGGCCTCGCACACATTCCACATCCAC
CGGTAGGCGCCAACCGGCTCCGTTCTTTGGTGGCCCCTTCGCGCCACCTTCTACTCCTCCCCTAGTCAGG
AAGTTCCCCCCCGCCCCGCAGCTCGCGTCGTGCAGGACGTGACAAATGGAAGTAGCACGTCTCACTAGTC
TCGTGCAGATGGACAGCACCGCTGAGCAATGGAAGCGGGTAGGCCTTTGGGGCAGCGGCCAATAGCAGCT
TTGCTCCTTCGCTTTCTGGGCTCAGAGGCTGGGAAGGGGTGGGTCCGGGGGCGGGCTCAGGGGCGGGGCG
GGCGCCCGAAGGTCCTCCGGAGGCCCGGCATTCTGCACGCTTCAAAAGCGCACGTCTGCCGCGCTGTTCT
CCTCTTCCTCATCTCCGGGCCTTTCGACCTGCAGCCCAAGCTTACCATGACCGAGTACAAGCCCACGGTG
CGCCTCGCCACCCGCGACGACGTCCCCAGGGCCGTACGCACCCTCGCCGCCGCGTTCGCCGACTACCCCG
CCACGCGCCACACCGTCGATCCGGACCGCCACATCGAGCGGGTCACCGAGCTGCAAGAACTCTTCCTCAC
GCGCGTCGGGCTCGACATCGGCAAGGTGTGGGTCGCGGACGACGGCGCCGCGGTGGCGGTCTGGACCACG
CCGGAGAGCGTCGAAGCGGGGGCGGTGTTCGCCGAGATCGGCCCGCGCATGGCCGAGTTGAGCGGTTCCC
GGCTGGCCGCGCAGCAACAGATGGAAGGCCTCCTGGCGCCGCACCGGCCCAAGGAGCCCGCGTGGTTCCT
GGCCACCGTCGGCGTCTCGCCCGACCACCAGGGCAAGGGTCTGGGCAGCGCCGTCGTGCTCCCCGGAGTG
GAGGCGGCCGAGCGCGCCGGGGTGCCCGCCTTCCTGGAGACCTCCGCGCCCCGCAACCTCCCCTTCTACG
AGCGGCTCGGCTTCACCGTCACCGCCGACGTCGAGGTGCCCGAAGGACCGCGCACCTGGTGCATGACCCG
CAAGCCCGGTGCCTGACGCCCGCCCCACGACCCGCAGCGCCCGACCGAAAGGAGCGCACGACCCCATGCA
TCGATAAAATAAAAGATTTTATTTAGTCTCCAGAAAAAGGGGGGAATGAAAGACCCCACCTGTAGGTTTG
GCAAGCTAGCTTAAGTAACGCCATTTTGCAAGGCATGGAAAATACATAACTGAGAATAGAGAAGTTCAGA
TCAAGGTTAGGAACAGAGAGACAGCAGAATATGGGCCAAACAGGATATCTGTGGTAAGCAGTTCCTGCCC
CGGCTCAGGGCCAAGAACAGATGGTCCCCAGATGCGGTCCCGCCCTCAGCAGTTTCTAGAGAACCATCAG
ATGTTTCCAGGGTGCCCCAAGGACCTGAAATGACCCTGTGCCTTATTTGAACTAACCAATCAGTTCGCTT
CTCGCTTCTGTTCGCGCGCTTCTGCTCCCCGAGCTCAATAAAAGAGCCCACAACCCCTCACTCGGCGCGC
CAGTCCTCCGATAGACTGCGTCGCCCGGGTACCCGTGTATCCAATAAACCCTCTTGCAGTTGCATCCGAC
TTGTGGTCTCGCTGTTCCTTGGGAGGGTCTCCTCTGAGTGATTGACTACCCGTCAGCGGGGGTCTTTCAT
GGGTAACAGTTTCTTGAAGTTGGAGAACAACATTCTGAGGGTAGGAGTCGAATATTAAGTAATCCTGACT
CAATTAGCCACTGTTTTGAATCCACATACTCCAATACTCCTGAAATAGTTCATTATGGACAGCGCAGAAA
GAGCTGGGGAGAATTGTGAAATTGTTATCCGCTCACAATTCCACACAACATACGAGCCGGAAGCATAAAG
TGTAAAGCCTGGGGTGCCTAATGAGTGAGCTAACTCACATTAATTGCGTTGCGCTCACTGCCCGCTTTCC
AGTCGGGAAACCTGTCGTGCCAGCTGCATTAATGAATCGGCCAACGCGCGGGGAGAGGCGGTTTGCGTAT
TGGGCGCTCTTCCGCTTCCTCGCTCACTGACTCGCTGCGCTCGGTCGTTCGGCTGCGGCGAGCGGTATCA
GCTCACTCAAAGGCGGTAATACGGTTATCCACAGAATCAGGGGATAACGCAGGAAAGAACATGTGAGCAA
AAGGCCAGCAAAAGGCCAGGAACCGTAAAAAGGCCGCGTTGCTGGCGTTTTTCCATAGGCTCCGCCCCCC
TGACGAGCATCACAAAAATCGACGCTCAAGTCAGAGGTGGCGAAACCCGACAGGACTATAAAGATACCAG
GCGTTTCCCCCTGGAAGCTCCCTCGTGCGCTCTCCTGTTCCGACCCTGCCGCTTACCGGATACCTGTCCG
CCTTTCTCCCTTCGGGAAGCGTGGCGCTTTCTCATAGCTCACGCTGTAGGTATCTCAGTTCGGTGTAGGT
CGTTCGCTCCAAGCTGGGCTGTGTGCACGAACCCCCCGTTCAGCCCGACCGCTGCGCCTTATCCGGTAAC
TATCGTCTTGAGTCCAACCCGGTAAGACACGACTTATCGCCACTGGCAGCAGCCACTGGTAACAGGATTA
GCAGAGCGAGGTATGTAGGCGGTGCTACAGAGTTCTTGAAGTGGTGGCCTAACTACGGCTACACTAGAAG
AACAGTATTTGGTATCTGCGCTCTGCTGAAGCCAGTTACCTTCGGAAAAAGAGTTGGTAGCTCTTGATCC
GGCAAACAAACCACCGCTGGTAGCGGTGGTTTTTTTGTTTGCAAGCAGCAGATTACGCGCAGAAAAAAAG
GATCTCAAGAAGATCCTTTGATCTTTTCTACGGGGTCTGACGCTCAGTGGAACGAAAACTCACGTTAAGG
GATTTTGGTCATGAGATTATCAAAAAGGATCTTCACCTAGATCCTTTTAAATTAAAAATGAAGTTTTAAA
TCAATCTAAAGTATATATGAGTAAACTTGGTCTGACAGTTACCAATGCTTAATCAGTGAGGCACCTATCT
CAGCGATCTGTCTATTTCGTTCATCCATAGTTGCCTGACTCCCCGTCGTGTAGATAACTACGATACGGGA
GGGCTTACCATCTGGCCCCAGTGCTGCAATGATACCGCGAGACCCACGCTCACCGGCTCCAGATTTATCA
GCAATAAACCAGCCAGCCGGAAGGGCCGAGCGCAGAAGTGGTCCTGCAACTTTATCCGCCTCCATCCAGT
CTATTAATTGTTGCCGGGAAGCTAGAGTAAGTAGTTCGCCAGTTAATAGTTTGCGCAACGTTGTTGCCAT
TGCTACAGGCATCGTGGTGTCACGCTCGTCGTTTGGTATGGCTTCATTCAGCTCCGGTTCCCAACGATCA
AGGCGAGTTACATGATCCCCCATGTTGTGCAAAAAAGCGGTTAGCTCCTTCGGTCCTCCGATCGTTGTCA
GAAGTAAGTTGGCCGCAGTGTTATCACTCATGGTTATGGCAGCACTGCATAATTCTCTTACTGTCATGCC
ATCCGTAAGATGCTTTTCTGTGACTGGTGAGTACTCAACCAAGTCATTCTGAGAATAGTGTATGCGGCGA
CCGAGTTGCTCTTGCCCGGCGTCAATACGGGATAATACCGCGCCACATAGCAGAACTTTAAAAGTGCTCA
TCATTGGAAAACGTTCTTCGGGGCGAAAACTCTCAAGGATCTTACCGCTGTTGAGATCCAGTTCGATGTA
ACCCACTCGTGCACCCAACTGATCTTCAGCATCTTTTACTTTCACCAGCGTTTCTGGGTGAGCAAAAACA
GGAAGGCAAAATGCCGCAAAAAAGGGAATAAGGGCGACACGGAAATGTTGAATACTCATACTCTTCCTTT
TTCAATATTATTGAAGCATTTATCAGGGTTATTGTCTCATGAGCGGATACATATTTGAATGTATTTAGAA
AAATAAACAAATAGGGGTTCCGCGCACATTTCCCCGAAAAGTGCCACCTGACGTCTAAGAAACCATTATT
ATCATGACATTAACCTATAAAAATAGGCGTATCACGAGGCCCTTTCGTCTCGCGCGTTTCGGTGATGACG
GTGAAAACCTCTGACACATGCAGCTCCCGGAGACGGTCACAGCTTGTCTGTAAGCGGATGCCGGGAGCAG
ACAAGCCCGTCAGGGCGCGTCAGCGGGTGTTGGCGGGTGTCGGGGCTGGCTTAACTATGCGGCATCAGAG
CAGATTGTACTGAGAGTGCACCATATGCGGTGTGAAATACCGCACAGATGCGTAAGGAGAAAATACCGCA
TCAGGCGCCATTCGCCATTCAGGCTGCGCAACTGTTGGGAAGGGCGATCGGTGCGGGCCTCTTCGCTATT
ACGCCAGCTGGCGAAAGGGGGATGTGCTGCAAGGCGATTAAGTTGGGTAACGCCAGGGTTTTCCCAGTCA
CGACGTTGTAAAACGACGGCGCAAGGAATGGTGCATGCAAGGAGATGGCGCCCAACAGTCCCCCGGCCAC
GGGGCCTGCCACCATACCCACGCCGAAACAAGCGCTCATGAGCCCGAAGTGGCGAGCCCGATCTTCCCCA
TCGGTGATGTCGGCGATATAGGCGCCAGCAACCGCACCTGTGGCGCCGGTGATGCCGGCCACGATGCGTC
CGGCGTAGAGGCGATTAGTCCAATTTGTTAAAGACAGGATATCAGTGGTCCAGGCTCTAGTTTTGACTCA
ACAATATCACCAGCTGAAGCCTATAGAGTACGAGCCATAGATAAAATAAAAGATTTTATTTAGTCTCCAG
AAAAAGGGGGGAA
